Addgene plasmid #114808: AT2G27060 B10_pECIA14
Purpose: Prey vector AT2G27060 B10_pECIA14 should be used with bait vector AT2G27060 B10_pECIA2.
Depositing lab: Youssef Belkhadir. Depositing organization: Gregor Mendel Institute of Molecular Plant Biology. Publication: An extracellular network of Arabidopsis leucine-rich repeat receptor kinases. Smakowska-Luzan E, Mott GA, Parys K, Stegmann M, Howton TC, Layeghifard M, Neuhold J, Lehner A, Kong J, Grunwald K, Weinberger N, Satbhai SB, Mayer D, Busch W, Madalinski M, Stolt-Bergner P, Provart NJ, Mukhtar MS, Zipfel C, Desveaux D, Guttman DS, Belkhadir Y. Nature. 2018 Jan 18;553(7688):342-346. doi: 10.1038/nature25184. Epub 2018 Jan 10. PubMed 29320478.
Backbone
  Vector backbone: pECIA14
  Backbone manufacturer: Chris Garcia (Addgene plasmid # 47051)
  Vector type: Insect Expression
Growth in bacteria
  Bacterial resistance: Ampicillin, 100 μg/mL
  Growth temperature: 37°C
  Growth strain: DH5alpha
  Copy number: High Copy
Gene/Insert
  Gene/Insert name: AT2G27060
  Species: A. thaliana (mustard weed)
  Entrez Gene: AT2G27060 (a.k.a. AT2G27060, T20P8.11, T20P8_11)
  Promoter: Metallothionein (Copper-Inducible)
  Cloning method: Ligation Independent Cloning
Terms and licenses: Academic/Nonprofit Terms; Industry Terms: Not Available to Industry
Depositor comments: Plasmid for secreted expression in Drosophila cell culture by induction via CuSO4. Insert is an extracellular domain of indicated LRR-RK, C-terminally tagged with Pentameric rat COMP helix, Alkaline Phosphatase (human, placental), Flag, and hexahistidine tags. Insert Protein Sequence: SDFEALLELKKGFQGDPSRKVLTSWDAKALSSDRCPLNWYGVTCSSGGVTSIDLNGFGLLGSFSFPVIVGLRMLQNLSIANNQFSGTLSNIGSLTSLKYLDVSGNLFHGALPSGIENLRNLEFVNLSGNNNLGGVIPSGFGSLAKLKYLDLQGNSFSGEVMSLFSQLISVEYVDISRNNFSGSLDLGLAKSSFVSSIRHLNVSGNSLVGELFAHDGIPFFDSLEVFDASSNQLSGSVPVFSFVVSLKILRLQDNQLSASLPPGLLQESSTILTDLDLSLNQLEGPIGSITSSTLEKLNLSSNRLSGSLPLKVGHCAIIDLSNNKISGELSRIQNWGDSVEIIRLSSNSLTGTLPGQTSQFLRLTSLKAANNSLQGVLPFILGTYPELKEIDLSHNQLSGVIPSNLFISAKLTELNLSNNNFSGSLPLQDASTVGNLSLTNIGLSHNSLGGVLSEELTRFHNLISLDLSYNNFEGNIPDGLPDSLKMFTVSANNLSGNVPENLRRFPDSAFHPGNALLNVPISLPKDKTDITLRK
How to cite: AT2G27060 B10_pECIA14 was a gift from Youssef Belkhadir (Addgene plasmid # 114808 ; http://n2t.net/addgene:114808 ; RRID:Addgene_114808)
