[The description below was written by a language model from this plasmid's Addgene catalogue record and pLannotate feature annotations shown in this document.]
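Description:
AT2G27060 B10_pECIA14 is an insect-cell expression plasmid built on the pECIA14 backbone. It produces the extracellular domain of the Arabidopsis thaliana leucine-rich repeat receptor kinase AT2G27060 as a secreted "prey" protein. In E. coli it is maintained as a high-copy plasmid through a ColE1/pUC-type origin and selected with ampicillin via the β-lactamase gene. The backbone also carries pUC-derived remnants (lac promoter/operator, and lacZα, lacI, rop and bom fragments) that have no evident role in expression. No selectable marker for insect cells is annotated.

The expression cassette is driven by the copper-inducible Drosophila metallothionein promoter, so expression in Drosophila cell culture is switched on with copper sulfate. A Drosophila BiP signal sequence directs the product into the secretory pathway. The receptor ectodomain, inserted by ligation-independent cloning, is not itself annotated but presumably occupies the gap between the signal peptide and the downstream tags. It is fused at its C-terminus to a COMP coiled-coil segment, human placental alkaline phosphatase, a FLAG epitope and a hexahistidine tag; the His tag is stated by the depositor but not picked up in the feature table. The depositor describes the COMP helix as the rat pentamerising domain, whereas the annotation matched it to the human protein. An SV40 polyadenylation signal follows the cassette.

Pentamerisation raises avidity so that weak, transient ectodomain interactions can be detected, and alkaline phosphatase provides an enzymatic readout. The plasmid is meant to be used with the matching pECIA2 bait vector in extracellular interaction assays, as applied to mapping an interaction network among Arabidopsis LRR receptor kinase ectodomains.
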