Features (pLannotate 1.2.2; 18 found; start..end, strand, type, name):
     23..449     +  promoter       MT promoter: Drosophila metallothionein promoter
    467..520     +  sig_peptide    BiP signal sequence: Drosophila BiP signal sequence
   2108..2323    +  CDS            COMP (fragment): COMP_HUMAN - Experimental evidence at protein level: Swiss-Prot protein existence level 1. May play a role in the structural integrity of cartilage via its interaction with other extracellular matrix proteins such as the collagens and fibronectin. Can mediate the interaction of chondrocytes with the cartilage extracellular matrix through interaction with cell surface integrin receptors. Could play a role in the pathogenesis of osteoarthritis. Potent suppressor of apoptosis in both primary chondrocytes and transformed cells. Suppresses apoptosis by blocking the activation of caspase-3 and by in
   2326..3778    +  CDS            SEAP (fragment): secreted alkaline phosphatase from human placenta The natural enzyme has a C-terminal transmembrane sequence that is replaced by a GPI anchor.
   3815..3844    +  CDS            2xFLAG (fragment): two tandem FLAG® epitope tags
   3950..4084    -  polyA_signal   SV40 poly(A) signal: SV40 polyadenylation signal
   4107..4191    -  CDS            large T antigen (fragment): large T antigen from SV40 (simian virus 40)
   4191..4215    +  misc_feature   MCS (fragment): pUC18/19 multiple cloning site
   4252..4268    -  protein_bind   lac operator: The lac repressor binds to the lac operator to inhibit transcription in E. coli. This inhibition can be relieved by adding lactose or isopropyl-β-D-thiogalactopyranoside (IPTG). lac repressor encoded by lacI
   4276..4306    -  promoter       lac promoter: promoter for the E. coli lac operon
   4321..4342    -  protein_bind   CAP binding site: CAP binding activates transcription in the presence of cAMP. E. coli catabolite activator protein
   4355..4447    -  CDS            lacI (fragment): lac repressor; lacI; The lac repressor binds to the lac operator to inhibit transcription in E. coli. This inhibition can be relieved by adding lactose or isopropyl-β-D-thiogalactopyranoside (IPTG).
   4630..5218    -  rep_origin     ori: high-copy-number ColE1/pMB1/pBR322/pUC origin of replication
   5389..6249    -  CDS            AmpR: β-lactamase; bla; confers resistance to ampicillin, carbenicillin, and related antibiotics
   6250..6354    -  promoter       AmpR promoter: bla
   6449..6484    +  CDS            rop (fragment): Rop protein, which maintains plasmids at low copy number; rop
   6586..6685    +  misc_feature   bom (fragment): basis of mobility region from pBR322
   6691..21      -  CDS            lacZα (fragment) (across the origin): LacZα fragment of β-galactosidase; lacZ fragment
>Addgene plasmid #114808 | AT2G27060 B10_pECIA14 | addgene full sequence | sequence record 270343 | Addgene NGS Result
GTAAAACGACGGCCAGTGAATTAATTCGTTGCAGGACAGGATGTGGTGCCCGATGTGACTAGCTCTTTGC
TGCAGGCCGTCCTATCCTCTGGTTCCGATAAGAGACCCAGAACTCCGGCCCCCCACCGCCCACCGCCACC
CCCATACATATGTGGTACGCAAGTAAGAGTGCCTGCGCATGCCCCATGTGCCCCACCAAGAGCTTTGCAT
CCCATACAAGTCCCCAAAGTGGAGAACCGAACCAATTCTTCGCGGGCAGAACAAAAGCTTCTGCACACGT
CTCCACTCGAATTTGGAGCCGGCCGGCGTGTGCAAAAGAGGTGAATCGAACGAAAGACCCGTGTGTAAAG
CCGCGTTTCCAAAATGTATAAAACCGAGAGCATCTGGCCAATGTGCATCAGTTGTGGTCAGCAGCAAAAT
CAAGTGAATCATCTCAGTGCAACTAAAGGGGGGATCCGATCTCAATATGAAGTTATGCATATTACTGGCC
GTCGTGGCCTTTGTTGGCCTCTCGCTCGGGTCTGACTTTGAAGCTCTTTTGGAGCTTAAGAAAGGTTTTC
AGGGTGACCCTTCTCGAAAAGTTCTTACTTCATGGGATGCTAAAGCTTTATCCTCTGATAGGTGTCCGTT
AAACTGGTACGGAGTTACTTGTAGTAGCGGAGGTGTTACTTCTATTGATTTGAATGGTTTCGGTCTGCTT
GGGAGTTTCAGTTTTCCAGTCATTGTTGGTCTGAGAATGCTTCAGAATTTGTCGATTGCGAATAATCAGT
TTAGTGGAACTCTCTCTAACATTGGTTCGTTAACGTCTCTTAAGTACTTGGATGTTTCGGGTAACTTGTT
CCATGGCGCATTACCTTCTGGAATTGAGAATTTGAGGAACCTTGAGTTTGTGAATCTCTCTGGTAACAAC
AACTTGGGAGGAGTGATTCCTTCTGGTTTTGGGAGTCTTGCCAAGTTGAAGTACCTTGATTTGCAAGGCA
ACAGTTTCTCTGGGGAAGTGATGAGTCTGTTTTCACAGCTAATTAGTGTGGAGTATGTAGATATAAGCAG
GAACAACTTCTCGGGTTCGCTTGATCTGGGTCTAGCAAAGTCAAGCTTTGTTTCCTCGATTCGTCATTTG
AACGTAAGTGGGAATTCTTTGGTAGGGGAGCTATTTGCTCATGATGGTATCCCCTTTTTCGATAGCTTAG
AGGTGTTTGATGCTAGCAGCAATCAATTGTCTGGTTCTGTTCCAGTCTTCAGCTTTGTTGTCTCTCTCAA
GATTCTTCGGTTACAAGACAATCAGTTGTCGGCTTCTTTACCACCGGGCCTTCTGCAAGAGAGTTCAACC
ATCTTAACTGACCTTGATCTTAGCCTCAATCAACTTGAAGGTCCTATCGGAAGTATAACCTCTTCAACAC
TAGAGAAGCTCAATTTGTCTTCAAATAGACTATCGGGATCATTACCTTTGAAAGTTGGACATTGTGCCAT
TATTGATCTGAGTAACAATAAGATATCAGGAGAATTGTCAAGGATACAGAATTGGGGAGATTCTGTAGAA
ATTATTCGGTTGAGTTCAAACTCACTCACTGGAACACTACCTGGCCAAACTTCTCAATTCCTGAGGCTGA
CTTCACTCAAGGCTGCTAACAACTCGTTGCAGGGTGTACTACCATTTATTTTAGGAACGTATCCTGAGCT
GAAAGAGATTGATCTCAGTCACAACCAGCTTAGTGGCGTCATACCGAGTAATCTGTTCATATCTGCAAAG
TTGACGGAACTCAACTTGTCAAACAATAATTTCTCTGGTTCTCTTCCTCTTCAAGATGCAAGTACTGTGG
GAAACCTTAGCTTGACCAATATTGGTCTGTCTCATAACTCGTTAGGTGGAGTTCTCTCAGAGGAACTAAC
TCGCTTCCACAATCTGATTTCTCTTGACCTTTCTTATAACAACTTTGAAGGGAATATCCCTGATGGCCTT
CCAGACAGCCTAAAGATGTTCACTGTCTCTGCCAATAATCTCTCTGGAAATGTGCCGGAGAATCTTAGAC
GGTTTCCAGATTCAGCGTTTCATCCAGGGAACGCTTTACTGAATGTCCCCATTTCTCTACCAAAAGATAA
AACAGATATAACCTTACGGAAGCTGGAGGTGCTGTTCCAGGGACCAAGCGGCAATCCCGGCGGCGATCTG
GCCCCCCAGATGCTGCGCGAGCTGCAGGAGACCAATGCCGCCCTGCAGGACGTGCGCGAGCTGCTGCGCC
ACCGCGTGAAGGAGATCACCTTCCTGAAGAACACCGTGATGGAGTGCGACGCCTGCGGCATGCAGCCCTC
TAGAGGCTCCGGCTCCATCATCCCAGTTGAGGAGGAGAACCCGGACTTCTGGAACCGCGAGGCAGCCGAG
GCCCTGGGTGCCGCCAAGAAGCTGCAGCCTGCACAGACAGCCGCCAAGAACCTCATCATCTTCCTGGGCG
ATGGGATGGGGGTGTCTACGGTGACAGCTGCCAGGATCCTAAAAGGGCAGAAGAAGGACAAACTGGGGCC
TGAGATACCCCTGGCCATGGACCGCTTCCCATATGTGGCTCTGTCCAAGACATACAATGTAGACAAACAT
GTGCCAGACAGTGGAGCCACAGCCACGGCCTACCTGTGCGGGGTCAAGGGCAACTTCCAGACCATTGGCT
TGAGTGCAGCCGCCCGCTTTAACCAGTGCAACACGACACGCGGCAACGAGGTCATCTCCGTGATGAATCG
GGCCAAGAAAGCAGGGAAGTCAGTGGGAGTGGTAACCACCACACGAGTGCAGCACGCCTCGCCAGCCGGC
ACCTACGCCCACACGGTGAACCGCAACTGGTACTCGGACGCCGACGTGCCTGCCTCGGCCCGCCAGGAGG
GGTGCCAGGACATCGCTACGCAGCTCATCTCCAACATGGACATTGACGTGATCCTAGGTGGAGGCCGAAA
GTACATGTTTCGCATGGGAACCCCAGACCCTGAGTACCCAGATGACTACAGCCAAGGTGGGACCAGGCTG
GACGGGAAGAATCTGGTGCAGGAATGGCTGGCGAAGCGCCAGGGTGCCCGGTATGTGTGGAACCGCACTG
AGCTCATGCAGGCTTCCCTGGACCCGTCTGTGACCCATCTCATGGGTCTCTTTGAGCCTGGAGACATGAA
ATACGAGATCCACCGAGACTCCACACTGGACCCCTCCCTGATGGAGATGACAGAGGCTGCCCTGCGCCTG
CTGAGCAGGAACCCCCGCGGCTTCTTCCTCTTCGTGGAGGGTGGTCGCATCGACCATGGTCATCATGAAA
GCAGGGCTTACCGGGCACTGACTGAGACGATCATGTTCGACGACGCCATTGAGAGGGCGGGCCAGCTCAC
CAGCGAGGAGGACACGCTGAGCCTCGTCACTGCCGACCACTCCCACGTCTTCTCCTTCGGAGGCTACCCC
CTGCGAGGGAGCTCCATCTTCGGGCTGGCCCCTGGCAAGGCCCGGGACAGGAAGGCCTACACGGTCCTCC
TATACGGAAACGGTCCAGGCTATGTGCTCAAGGACGGCGCCCGGCCGGATGTTACCGAGAGCGAGAGCGG
GAGCCCCGAGTATCGGCAGCAGTCAGCAGTGCCCCTGGACGAAGAGACCCACGCAGGCGAGGACGTGGCG
GTGTTCGCGCGCGGCCCGCAGGCGCACCTGGTTCACGGCGTGCAGGAGCAGACCTTCATAGCGCACGTCA
TGGCCTTCGCCGCCTGCCTGGAGCCCTACACCGCCTGCGACCTGGCGCCCCCCGCCGGCACCACCGACGC
CGCGCACCCGGGTTCTAGAGGAAGCACCTCCGGCGATAACGATTACAAGGATGATGATGATAAGGCCAGC
GGCACCGGTCATCATCACCATCACCATTGAGTTTAAACCCGCTGATCAGCCTCGACTGTGCCTTCTAAGG
CCTGAGCTCGCTGATCAGCCTCGATCGAGGATCCAGACATGATAAGATACATTGATGAGTTTGGACAAAC
CACAACTAGAATGCAGTGAAAAAAATGCTTTATTTGTGAAATTTGTGATGCTATTGCTTTATTTGTAACC
ATTATAAGCTGCAATAAACAAGTTAACAACAACAATTGCATTCATTTTATGTTTCAGGTTCAGGGGGAGG
TGTGGGAGGTTTTTTAAAGCAAGTAAAACCTCTACAAATGTGGTATGGCTGATTATGATCAGTCGACCTG
CAGGCATGCAAGCTTGGCGTAATCATGGTCATAGCTGTTTCCTGTGTGAAATTGTTATCCGCTCACAATT
CCACACAACATACGAGCCGGAAGCATAAAGTGTAAAGCCTGGGGTGCCTAATGAGTGAGCTAACTCACAT
TAATTGCGTTGCGCTCACTGCCCGCTTTCCAGTCGGGAAACCTGTCGTGCCAGCTGCATTAATGAATCGG
CCAACGCGCGGGGAGAGGCGGTTTGCGTATTGGGCGCTCTTCCGCTTCCTCGCTCACTGACTCGCTGCGC
TCGGTCGTTCGGCTGCGGCGAGCGGTATCAGCTCACTCAAAGGCGGTAATACGGTTATCCACAGAATCAG
GGGATAACGCAGGAAAGAACATGTGAGCAAAAGGCCAGCAAAAGGCCAGGAACCGTAAAAAGGCCGCGTT
GCTGGCGTTTTTCCATAGGCTCCGCCCCCCTGACGAGCATCACAAAAATCGACGCTCAAGTCAGAGGTGG
CGAAACCCGACAGGACTATAAAGATACCAGGCGTTTCCCCCTGGAAGCTCCCTCGTGCGCTCTCCTGTTC
CGACCCTGCCGCTTACCGGATACCTGTCCGCCTTTCTCCCTTCGGGAAGCGTGGCGCTTTCTCATAGCTC
ACGCTGTAGGTATCTCAGTTCGGTGTAGGTCGTTCGCTCCAAGCTGGGCTGTGTGCACGAACCCCCCGTT
CAGCCCGACCGCTGCGCCTTATCCGGTAACTATCGTCTTGAGTCCAACCCGGTAAGACACGACTTATCGC
CACTGGCAGCAGCCACTGGTAACAGGATTAGCAGAGCGAGGTATGTAGGCGGTGCTACAGAGTTCTTGAA
GTGGTGGCCTAACTACGGCTACACTAGAAGAACAGTATTTGGTATCTGCGCTCTGCTGAAGCCAGTTACC
TTCGGAAAAAGAGTTGGTAGCTCTTGATCCGGCAAACAAACCACCGCTGGTAGCGGTGGTTTTTTTGTTT
GCAAGCAGCAGATTACGCGCAGAAAAAAAGGATCTCAAGAAGATCCTTTGATCTTTTCTACGGGGTCTGA
CGCTCAGTGGAACGAAAACTCACGTTAAGGGATTTTGGTCATGAGATTATCAAAAAGGATCTTCACCTAG
ATCCTTTTAAATTAAAAATGAAGTTTTAAATCAATCTAAAGTATATATGAGTAAACTTGGTCTGACAGTT
ACCAATGCTTAATCAGTGAGGCACCTATCTCAGCGATCTGTCTATTTCGTTCATCCATAGTTGCCTGACT
CCCCGTCGTGTAGATAACTACGATACGGGAGGGCTTACCATCTGGCCCCAGTGCTGCAATGATACCGCGA
GACCCACGCTCACCGGCTCCAGATTTATCAGCAATAAACCAGCCAGCCGGAAGGGCCGAGCGCAGAAGTG
GTCCTGCAACTTTATCCGCCTCCATCCAGTCTATTAATTGTTGCCGGGAAGCTAGAGTAAGTAGTTCGCC
AGTTAATAGTTTGCGCAACGTTGTTGCCATTGCTACAGGCATCGTGGTGTCACGCTCGTCGTTTGGTATG
GCTTCATTCAGCTCCGGTTCCCAACGATCAAGGCGAGTTACATGATCCCCCATGTTGTGCAAAAAAGCGG
TTAGCTCCTTCGGTCCTCCGATCGTTGTCAGAAGTAAGTTGGCCGCAGTGTTATCACTCATGGTTATGGC
AGCACTGCATAATTCTCTTACTGTCATGCCATCCGTAAGATGCTTTTCTGTGACTGGTGAGTACTCAACC
AAGTCATTCTGAGAATAGTGTATGCGGCGACCGAGTTGCTCTTGCCCGGCGTCAATACGGGATAATACCG
CGCCACATAGCAGAACTTTAAAAGTGCTCATCATTGGAAAACGTTCTTCGGGGCGAAAACTCTCAAGGAT
CTTACCGCTGTTGAGATCCAGTTCGATGTAACCCACTCGTGCACCCAACTGATCTTCAGCATCTTTTACT
TTCACCAGCGTTTCTGGGTGAGCAAAAACAGGAAGGCAAAATGCCGCAAAAAAGGGAATAAGGGCGACAC
GGAAATGTTGAATACTCATACTCTTCCTTTTTCAATATTATTGAAGCATTTATCAGGGTTATTGTCTCAT
GAGCGGATACATATTTGAATGTATTTAGAAAAATAAACAAATAGGGGTTCCGCGCACATTTCCCCGAAAA
GTGCCACCTGACGTCTAAGAAACCATTATTATCATGACATTAACCTATAAAAATAGGCGTATCACGAGGC
CCTTTCGTCTCGCGCGTTTCGGTGATGACGGTGAAAACCTCTGACACATGCAGCTCCCGGAGACGGTCAC
AGCTTGTCTGTAAGCGGATGCCGGGAGCAGACAAGCCCGTCAGGGCGCGTCAGCGGGTGTTGGCGGGTGT
CGGGGCTGGCTTAACTATGCGGCATCAGAGCAGATTGTACTGAGAGTGCACCATATGCGGTGTGAAATAC
CGCACAGATGCGTAAGGAGAAAATACCGCATCAGGCGCCATTCGCCATTCAGGCTGCGCAACTGTTGGGA
AGGGCGATCGGTGCGGGCCTCTTCGCTATTACGCCAGCTGGCGAAAGGGGGATGTGCTGCAAGGCGATTA
AGTTGGGTAACGCCAGGGTTTTCCCAGTCACGACGTT
